Addgene plasmid #60790: pIS1 ELOVL6
Purpose: Luciferase reporter to measure miR-155 mediated differential repression. Contains ELOVL6 3' UTR and wild-type miR-155 sites
Depositing lab: David Bartel. Depositing organization: Whitehead Institute for Biomedical Research. Publication: Global analyses of the effect of different cellular contexts on microRNA targeting. Nam JW, Rissland OS, Koppstein D, Abreu-Goodger C, Jan CH, Agarwal V, Yildirim MA, Rodriguez A, Bartel DP. Mol Cell. 2014 Mar 20;53(6):1031-43. doi: 10.1016/j.molcel.2014.02.013. Epub 2014 Mar 13. PubMed 24631284.
Backbone
  Vector backbone: pIS1
  Backbone manufacturer: Bartel lab (Addgene plasmid # 12179)
  Backbone size w/o insert (bp): 4085
  Vector type: Mammalian Expression, Luciferase
Growth in bacteria
  Bacterial resistance: Ampicillin, 100 μg/mL
  Growth temperature: 37°C
  Growth strain: DH5alpha
  Copy number: High Copy
Gene/Insert
  Gene/Insert name: ELOVL6 3'UTR and wild-type miR-155 binding site
  Species: H. sapiens (human)
  Entrez Gene: ELOVL6 (a.k.a. FACE, FAE, LCE)
  Promoter: thymidine kinase (HSV-TK promoter)
  Cloning method: Restriction Enzyme; 5′ cloning site XbaI (not destroyed); 3′ cloning site NotI (not destroyed)
  Sequencing primers: 5′ chim-int-F (5'-TCTTACTGACATCCACTTTGCC-3') to confirm luciferase; 3′ EBV-rev
Terms and licenses: Academic/Nonprofit Terms; Industry Terms: Not Available to Industry
How to cite: pIS1 ELOVL6 was a gift from David Bartel (Addgene plasmid # 60790 ; http://n2t.net/addgene:60790 ; RRID:Addgene_60790)
