[The description below was written by a language model from this plasmid's Addgene catalogue record and pLannotate feature annotations shown in this document.]
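Description:
pIS1 ELOVL6 is a mammalian expression luciferase reporter built on the pIS1 backbone and designed to measure microRNA-mediated repression, specifically by miR-155. It is propagated in E. coli as a high-copy plasmid through a ColE1/pUC-type origin of replication. Selection is with ampicillin, through a β-lactamase gene driven by its own bla promoter. No mammalian selection marker is annotated, which fits use by transient transfection.

The reporter unit begins with the herpes simplex virus thymidine kinase promoter, a relatively modest constitutive promoter. It is followed by a chimeric β-globin/immunoglobulin intron, which promotes efficient processing and expression of the transcript, and a T7 promoter that could support in vitro transcription. These elements sit upstream of the Renilla luciferase coding sequence, which spans the numbering origin of the circular record. According to the catalogue, a fragment of the human ELOVL6 3' UTR carrying wild-type miR-155 binding sites was cloned between XbaI and NotI sites, both of which are retained. The feature table does not annotate this insert, but the unannotated stretch between the end of the luciferase gene and the SV40 polyadenylation signal is where it would be expected to lie. The poly(A) signal and the adjacent short large T antigen fragment are called on the reverse strand. This is typical of the SV40 late poly(A) region, which overlaps the end of the T antigen coding sequence.

Because the ELOVL6 UTR becomes part of the Renilla mRNA, miR-155 binding lowers luciferase output. The signal therefore reports the strength of repression, and the stated purpose is to measure differential repression by miR-155.
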