Features (pLannotate 1.2.2; 9 found; start..end, strand, type, name):
   1466..1587    -  polyA_signal   SV40 poly(A) signal: SV40 polyadenylation signal
   1610..1678    -  CDS            large T antigen (fragment): large T antigen from SV40 (simian virus 40)
   1720..1824    +  promoter       AmpR promoter: bla
   1825..2685    +  CDS            AmpR: β-lactamase; bla; confers resistance to ampicillin, carbenicillin, and related antibiotics
   2856..3444    +  rep_origin     ori: high-copy-number ColE1/pMB1/pBR322/pUC origin of replication
   3519..4270    +  promoter       HSV TK promoter: herpes simplex virus thymidine kinase promoter
   4340..4472    +  intron         chimeric intron: chimera between introns from human β-globin and immunoglobulin heavy chain genes
   4517..4535    +  promoter       T7 promoter: promoter for bacteriophage T7 RNA polymerase
   4545..893     +  CDS            Rluc (across the origin): luciferase from the anthozoan coelenterate Renilla reniformis (sea pansy)
>Addgene plasmid #60790 | pIS1 ELOVL6 | depositor full sequence | sequence record 97799 | pIS1 ELOVL6 sequence 4587 bps
TAACTGGTCCGCAGTGGTGGGCCAGATGTAAACAAATGAATGTTCTTGATTCATTTATTAATTATTATGA
TTCAGAAAAACATGCAGAAAATGCTGTTATTTTTTTACATGGTAACGCGGCCTCTTCTTATTTATGGCGA
CATGTTGTGCCACATATTGAGCCAGTAGCGCGGTGTATTATACCAGACCTTATTGGTATGGGCAAATCAG
GCAAATCTGGTAATGGTTCTTATAGGTTACTTGATCATTACAAATATCTTACTGCATGGTTTGAACTTCT
TAATTTACCAAAGAAGATCATTTTTGTCGGCCATGATTGGGGTGCTTGTTTGGCATTTCATTATAGCTAT
GAGCATCAAGATAAGATCAAAGCAATAGTTCACGCTGAAAGTGTAGTAGATGTGATTGAATCATGGGATG
AATGGCCTGATATTGAAGAAGATATTGCGTTGATCAAATCTGAAGAAGGAGAAAAAATGGTTTTGGAGAA
TAACTTCTTCGTGGAAACCATGTTGCCATCAAAAATCATGAGAAAGTTAGAACCAGAAGAATTTGCAGCA
TATCTTGAACCATTCAAAGAGAAAGGTGAAGTTCGTCGTCCAACATTATCATGGCCTCGTGAAATCCCGT
TAGTAAAAGGTGGTAAACCTGACGTTGTACAAATTGTTAGGAATTATAATGCTTATCTACGTGCAAGTGA
TGATTTACCAAAAATGTTTATTGAATCGGACCCAGGATTCTTTTCCAATGCTATTGTTGAAGGTGCCAAG
AAGTTTCCTAATACTGAATTTGTCAAAGTAAAAGGTCTTCATTTTTCGCAAGAAGATGCACCTGATGAAA
TGGGAAAATATATCAAATCGTTCGTTGAGCGAGTTCTCAAAAATGAACAATAATTCTAGGAGCTCTATAC
CGGTCTCGATATCACTACTAGTGTTCTAGAGCTGTAGACCCCATGAGAAAAGATGTCTTAATCATCCTTA
TGAAAACAGATGTAAACAACTATATTTCAACTAACTTCATCTTCACTGCATAGCCTCAGGCTAGTGAGTT
TGCCAAAACCAAAGGGGGTGAATACTTCCCCAAGATTCTTCCTGGGAGGATGGAAACAGTGCAGCCCAGG
TCCCATGGGGGCAGCTCCATCCCAGAGCATTTCTGATAGTTGAACTGTAATTTCTACTCTTAAGTGAGAT
ATGAAGCATTATCCTTTTGTTCAGTTGCCCCGGGCTTTTGAACAGAAGAGTAAATACAGAATTGAAAAAG
ATAAACACTCAACCAAACAATGTGAAAACGGGTTCTGTAGTATTTGTAAAAAGGCCCGGCCCAGGACCAC
TGTGAGCTGGAAAAGGGAGAAAGGCAGTGGGAAAAGAGGTGAGCCGAAGATCAATTCGACAGACAGACGG
TGTGTATGCCCCTCCCTGTTTGACTTCACACACACTCATAACGCGGCCGCTTCGAGCAGACATGATAAGA
TACATTGATGAGTTTGGACAAACCACAACTAGAATGCAGTGAAAAAAATGCTTTATTTGTGAAATTTGTG
ATGCTATTGCTTTATTTGTAACCATTATAAGCTGCAATAAACAAGTTAACAACAACAATTGCATTCATTT
TATGTTTCAGGTTCAGGGGGAGGTGTGGGAGGTTTTTTAAAGCAAGTAAAACCTCTACAAATGTGGTAAA
ATCGATAAGGATCCAGGTGGCACTTTTCGGGGAAATGTGCGCGGAACCCCTATTTGTTTATTTTTCTAAA
TACATTCAAATATGTATCCGCTCATGAGACAATAACCCTGATAAATGCTTCAATAATATTGAAAAAGGAA
GAGTATGAGTATTCAACATTTCCGTGTCGCCCTTATTCCCTTTTTTGCGGCATTTTGCCTTCCTGTTTTT
GCTCACCCAGAAACGCTGGTGAAAGTAAAAGATGCTGAAGATCAGTTGGGTGCACGAGTGGGTTACATCG
AACTGGATCTCAACAGCGGTAAGATCCTTGAGAGTTTTCGCCCCGAAGAACGTTTTCCAATGATGAGCAC
TTTTAAAGTTCTGCTATGTGGCGCGGTATTATCCCGTATTGACGCCGGGCAAGAGCAACTCGGTCGCCGC
ATACACTATTCTCAGAATGACTTGGTTGAGTACTCACCAGTCACAGAAAAGCATCTTACGGATGGCATGA
CAGTAAGAGAATTATGCAGTGCTGCCATAACCATGAGTGATAACACTGCGGCCAACTTACTTCTGACAAC
GATCGGAGGACCGAAGGAGCTAACCGCTTTTTTGCACAACATGGGGGATCATGTAACTCGCCTTGATCGT
TGGGAACCGGAGCTGAATGAAGCCATACCAAACGACGAGCGTGACACCACGATGCCTGTAGCAATGGCAA
CAACGTTGCGCAAACTATTAACTGGCGAACTACTTACTCTAGCTTCCCGGCAACAATTAATAGACTGGAT
GGAGGCGGATAAAGTTGCAGGACCACTTCTGCGCTCGGCCCTTCCGGCTGGCTGGTTTATTGCTGATAAA
TCTGGAGCCGGTGAGCGTGGGTCTCGCGGTATCATTGCAGCACTGGGGCCAGATGGTAAGCCCTCCCGTA
TCGTAGTTATCTACACGACGGGGAGTCAGGCAACTATGGATGAACGAAATAGACAGATCGCTGAGATAGG
TGCCTCACTGATTAAGCATTGGTAACTGTCAGACCAAGTTTACTCATATATACTTTAGATTGATTTAAAA
CTTCATTTTTAATTTAAAAGGATCTAGGTGAAGATCCTTTTTGATAATCTCATGACCAAAATCCCTTAAC
GTGAGTTTTCGTTCCACTGAGCGTCAGACCCCGTAGAAAAGATCAAAGGATCTTCTTGAGATCCTTTTTT
TCTGCGCGTAATCTGCTGCTTGCAAACAAAAAAACCACCGCTACCAGCGGTGGTTTGTTTGCCGGATCAA
GAGCTACCAACTCTTTTTCCGAAGGTAACTGGCTTCAGCAGAGCGCAGATACCAAATACTGTTCTTCTAG
TGTAGCCGTAGTTAGGCCACCACTTCAAGAACTCTGTAGCACCGCCTACATACCTCGCTCTGCTAATCCT
GTTACCAGTGGCTGCTGCCAGTGGCGATAAGTCGTGTCTTACCGGGTTGGACTCAAGACGATAGTTACCG
GATAAGGCGCAGCGGTCGGGCTGAACGGGGGGTTCGTGCACACAGCCCAGCTTGGAGCGAACGACCTACA
CCGAACTGAGATACCTACAGCGTGAGCTATGAGAAAGCGCCACGCTTCCCGAAGGGAGAAAGGCGGACAG
GTATCCGGTAAGCGGCAGGGTCGGAACAGGAGAGCGCACGAGGGAGCTTCCAGGGGGAAACGCCTGGTAT
CTTTATAGTCCTGTCGGGTTTCGCCACCTCTGACTTGAGCGTCGATTTTTGTGATGCTCGTCAGGGGGGC
GGAGCCTATGGAAAAACGCCAGCAACGCGGCCTTTTTACGGTTCCTGGCCTTTTGCTGGCCTTTTGCTCA
CATGGCTCGACAGATCTAAATGAGTCTTCGGACCTCGCGGGGGCCGCTTAAGCGGTGGTTAGGGTTTGTC
TGACGCGGGGGGAGGGGGAAGGAACGAAACACTCTCATTCGGAGGCGGCTCGGGGTTTGGTCTTGGTGGC
CACGGGCACGCAGAAGAGCGCCGCGATCCTCTTAAGCACCCCCCCGCCCTCCGTGGAGGCGGGGGTTTGG
TCGGCGGGTGGTAACTGGCGGGCCGCTGACTCGGGCGGGTCGCGCGCCCCAGAGTGTGACCTTTTCGGTC
TGCTCGCAGACCCCCGGGCGGCGCCGCCGCGGCGGCGACGGGCTCGCTGGGTCCTAGGCTCCATGGGGAC
CGTATACGTGGACAGGCTCTGGAGCATCCGCACGACTGCGGTGATATTACCGGAGACCTTCTGCGGGACG
AGCCGGGTCACGCGGCTGACGCGGAGCGTCCGTTGGGCGACAAACACCAGGACGGGGCACAGGTACACTA
TCTTGTCACCCGGAGGCGCGAGGGACTGCAGGAGCTTCAGGGAGTGGCGCAGCTGCTTCATCCCCGTGGC
CCGTTGCTCGCGTTTGCTGGCGGTGTCCCCGGAAGAAATATATTTGCATGTCTTTAGTTCTATGATGACA
CAAACCCCGCCCAGCGTCTTGTCATTGGCGAATTCGAACACGCAGATGCAGTCGGGGCGGCGCGGTCCCA
GGTCCACTTCGCATATTAAGGTGACGCGTGTGGCCTCGAACACCGAGCGACCCTGCAGCGACCCGCTTAA
AAGCTTGATTCTTCTGACACAACAGTCTCGAACTTAAGCTGCAGAAGTTGGTCGTGAGGCACTGGGCAGG
TAAGTATCAAGGTTACAAGACAGGTTTAAGGAGACCAATAGAAACTGGGCTTGTCGAGACAGAGAAGACT
CTTGCGTTTCTGATAGGCACCTATTGGTCTTACTGACATCCACTTTGCCTTTCTCTCCACAGGTGTCCAC
TCCCAGTTCAATTACAGCTCTTAAGGCTAGAGTACTTAATACGACTCACTATAGGCTAGCCACCATGACT
TCGAAAGTTTATGATCCAGAACAAAGGAAACGGATGA
