>Addgene plasmid #60790 | pIS1 ELOVL6 | addgene partial sequence | sequence record 98348 | Rluc-F 5'-ccaggattcttttccaatgc-3'
AAGGTCTTCATTTTTCGCAAGAAGATGCACCTGATGAAATGGGAAAATATATCAAATCGTTCGTTGAGCG
AGTTCTCAAAAATGAACAATAATTCTAGGAGCTCTATACCGGTCTCGATATCACTACTAGTGTTCTAGAG
CTGTAGACCCCATGAGAAAAGATGTCTTAATCATCCTTATGAAAACAGATGTAAACAACTATATTTCAAC
TAACTTCATCTTCACTGCATAGCCTCAGGCTAGTGAGTTTGCCAAAACCAAAGGGGGTGAATACTTCCCC
AAGATTCTTCCTGGGAGGATGGAAACAGTGCAGCCCAGGTCCCATGGGGGCAGCTCCATCCCAGAGCATT
TCTGATAGTTGAACTGTAATTTCTACTCTTAAGTGAGATATGAAGCATTATCCTTTTGTTCAGTTGCCCC
GGGCTTTTGAACAGAAGAGTAAATACAGAATTGAAAAAGATAAACACTCAACCAAACAATGTGAAAACGG
GTTCTGTAGTATTTGTAA
